>Addgene plasmid #123802 | MTK3b_021 | addgene full sequence | sequence record 249721 | Addgene NGS Result
TAGTGATCTTATTTCATTATGGTGAAAGTTGGAACCTCTTACGTGCCCGATCAATCATGACCAAAATCCC
TTAACGTGAGTTTTCGTTCCACTGAGCGTCAGACCCCGTAGAAAAGATCAAAGGATCTTCTTGAGATCCT
TTTTTTCTGCGCGTAATCTGCTGCTTGCAAACAAAAAAACCACCGCTACCAGCGGTGGTTTGTTTGCCGG
ATCAAGAGCTACCAACTCTTTTTCCGAAGGTAACTGGCTTCAGCAGAGCGCAGATACCAAATACTGTTCT
TCTAGTGTAGCCGTAGTTAGGCCACCACTTCAAGAACTCTGTAGCACCGCCTACATACCTCGCTCTGCTA
ATCCTGTTACCAGTGGCTGCTGCCAGTGGCGATAAGTCGTGTCTTACCGGGTTGGACTCAAGACGATAGT
TACCGGATAAGGCGCAGCGGTCGGGCTGAACGGGGGGTTCGTGCACACAGCCCAGCTTGGAGCGAACGAC
CTACACCGAACTGAGATACCTACAGCGTGAGCTATGAGAAAGCGCCACGCTTCCCGAAGGGAGAAAGGCG
GACAGGTATCCGGTAAGCGGCAGGGTCGGAACAGGAGAGCGCACGAGGGAGCTTCCAGGGGGAAACGCCT
GGTATCTTTATAGTCCTGTCGGGTTTCGCCACCTCTGACTTGAGCGTCGATTTTTGTGATGCTCGTCAGG
GGGGCGGAGCCTATGGAAAAACGCCAGCAACGCGGCCTTTTTACGGTTCCTGGCCTTTTGCTGGCCTTTT
GCTCACATGTTCTTTCCTGCGTTATCCCCTGATTCTGTGGATAACCGTAGTCGGTCTCATTCTGATGCTT
TAGACGATTTTGACTTAGATATGCTTGGTTCAGACGCGTTAGACGACTTCGACCTAGACATGTTAGGCTC
AGATGCATTGGACGACTTCGATTTAGATATGTTGGGCTCCGATGCCCTAGATGACTTTGATCTAGATATG
CTAGGTAGTCCCAAAAAGAAGAGGAAAGTGGGATCCCAGTATCTGCCCGACACAGATGATAGACACCGAA
TCGAAGAGAAACGCAAGCGAACGTATGAAACCTTCAAATCGATCATGAAGAAATCGCCCTTCTCGGGTCC
GACCGATCCCAGGCCCCCACCGAGAAGGATTGCGGTCCCGTCCCGCTCGTCGGCCAGCGTGCCGAAGCCT
GCGCCGCAGCCCTACCCCTTCACGTCGAGCCTGAGCACAATCAATTATGACGAGTTCCCGACGATGGTGT
TCCCCTCGGGACAAATCTCACAAGCCTCGGCGCTCGCACCAGCGCCTCCCCAAGTCCTTCCGCAAGCGCC
TGCCCCAGCGCCTGCACCGGCAATGGTGTCCGCCCTCGCACAGGCCCCTGCGCCCGTCCCCGTGCTCGCG
CCTGGACCGCCCCAGGCGGTCGCTCCACCGGCTCCGAAGCCGACGCAGGCCGGAGAGGGAACACTCTCCG
AAGCACTTCTTCAACTCCAGTTTGATGACGAGGATCTTGGAGCACTCCTTGGAAACTCGACAGACCCTGC
GGTGTTTACCGACCTCGCGTCAGTAGATAACTCCGAATTTCAGCAGCTTTTGAACCAGGGTATCCCGGTC
GCGCCACATACAACGGAGCCCATGTTGATGGAATACCCCGAAGCAATCACGAGACTTGTGACGGGAGCGC
AGCGGCCTCCCGATCCCGCACCCGCACCTTTGGGGGCACCTGGCCTCCCTAACGGACTTTTGAGCGGCGA
CGAGGATTTCTCCTCCATCGCCGATATGGATTTCTCAGTCTTGCTGTCACAGATTTCCAGCGGCTCTGGC
AGCGGCAGCCGGGATTCCAGGGAAGGGATGTTTTTGCCGAAGCCTGAGGCCGGCTCCGCTATTAGTGACG
TGTTTGAGGGCCGCGAGGTGTGCCAGCCAAAACGAATCCGGCCATTTCATCCTCCAGGAAGTCCATGGGC
CAACCGCCCACTCCCCGCCAGCCTCGCACCAACACCAACCGGTCCAGTACATGAGCCAGTCGGGTCACTG
ACCCCGGCACCAGTCCCTCAGCCACTGGATCCAGCGCCCGCAGTGACTCCCGAGGCCAGTCACCTGTTGG
AGGATCCCGATGAAGAAACGAGCCAGGCTGTCAAAGCCCTTCGGGAGATGGCCGATACTGTGATTCCCCA
GAAGGAAGAGGCTGCAATCTGTGGCCAAATGGACCTTTCCCATCCGCCCCCAAGGGGCCATCTGGATGAG
CTGACAACCACACTTGAGTCCATGACCGAGGATCTGAACCTGGACTCACCCCTGACCCCGGAATTGAACG
AGATTCTGGATACCTTCCTGAACGACGAGTGCCTCTTGCATGCCATGCATATCAGCACAGGACTGTCCAT
CTTCGACACATCTCTGTTTGGATCCTGAGACCAGACCAATAAAAAACGCCCGGCGGCAACCGAGCGTTCT
GAACAAATCCAGATGGAGTTCTGAGGTCATTACTGGATCTATCAACAGGAGTCCAAGCGAGCTCGATATC
AAATTACGCCCCGCCCTGCCACTCATCGCAGTACTGTTGTAATTCATTAAGCATTCTGCCGACATGGAAG
CCATCACAAACGGCATGATGAACCTGAATCGCCAGCGGCATCAGCACCTTGTCGCCTTGCGTATAATATT
TGCCCATGGTGAAAACGGGGGCGAAGAAGTTGTCCATATTGGCCACGTTTAAATCAAAACTGGTGAAACT
CACCCAGGGATTGGCTGAAACGAAAAACATATTCTCAATAAACCCTTTAGGGAAATAGGCCAGGTTTTCA
CCGTAACACGCCACATCTTGCGAATATATGTGTAGAAACTGCCGGAAATCGTCGTGGTATTCACTCCAGA
GCGATGAAAACGTTTCAGTTTGCTCATGGAAAACGGTGTAACAAGGGTGAACACTATCCCATATCACCAG
CTCACCGTCTTTCATTGCCATACGAAATTCCGGATGAGCATTCATCAGGCGGGCAAGAATGTGAATAAAG
GCCGGATAAAACTTGTGCTTATTTTTCTTTACGGTCTTTAAAAAGGCCGTAATATCCAGCTGAACGGTCT
GGTTATAGGTACATTGAGCAACTGACTGAAATGCCTCAAAATGTTCTTTACGATGCCATTGGGATATATC
AACGGTGGTATATCCAGTGATTTTTTTCTCCATTTTAGCTTCCTTAGCTCCTGAAAATCTCGATAACTCA
AAAAATACGCCCGG
Features (pLannotate 1.2.2; 7 found; start..end, strand, type, name):
    131..719     +  rep_origin     ori: high-copy-number ColE1/pMB1/pBR322/pUC origin of replication
    843..865     +  CDS            VP48 (fragment): 3 tandem repeats of the minimal activation domain of herpes simplex virus VP16 (Cheng et al., 2013)
   1017..1811    +  CDS            RELA (fragment): TF65_HUMAN - Also known as NFKB3. Experimental evidence at protein level: Swiss-Prot protein existence level 1. NF-kappa-B is a pleiotropic transcription factor present in almost all cell types and is the endpoint of a series of signal transduction events that are initiated by a vast array of stimuli related to many biological processes such as inflammation, immunity, differentiation, cell growth, tumorigenesis and apoptosis. NF-kappa-B is a homo- or heterodimeric complex formed by the Rel-like domain- containing proteins RELA/p65, RELB, NFKB1/p105, NFKB1/p50, REL and NFKB2/p52. The heterodime
   1830..2399    +  CDS            Rta AD: transcriptional activation domain from the human herpesvirus 4 (Epstein-Barr virus) replication and transcription activator Rta/BRLF1 (Hardwick et al., 1992; Chavez et al., 2015)
   2419..2453    -  terminator     lambda t0 terminator: minimal transcription terminator from phage lambda (Scholtissek and Grosse, 1987)
   2527..3183    -  CDS            cat: CAT_ECOLX - Experimental evidence at protein level: Swiss-Prot protein existence level 1. This enzyme is an effector of chloramphenicol resistance in bacteria. From Escherichia coli. This protein is used as a marker in many commonly used cloning vectors, such as pACYC184.
   3184..47      -  promoter       cat promoter (across the origin): promoter of the E. coli cat gene encoding chloramphenicol acetyltransferase
