[The description below was written by a language model from this plasmid's Addgene catalogue record and pLannotate feature annotations shown in this document.]
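Description:
MTK3b_021 is a small (about 3.2 kb) part plasmid from the Mammalian Toolkit (MTK), a modular hierarchical cloning system for building genetic circuits in mammalian cells. It is built on the MTK0_027 part-entry backbone, into which the insert was placed through BsmBI sites that were destroyed in the process. Although catalogued as a mammalian expression vector, the annotated sequence contains no mammalian promoter, polyadenylation signal or eukaryotic selection marker. It is a bacterial storage vector for a single coding-sequence module. Propagation in E. coli relies on a high-copy ColE1/pUC-type origin. Selection is by chloramphenicol, through a cat gene driven by its native promoter and followed by a lambda t0 terminator.

The payload is the synthetic VPR activation domain, a tripartite transcriptional activator. The feature table shows its three components in order on the forward strand. The first is a VP16-derived minimal activation repeat region, of which only a short fragment was recognised by the annotation software. It is followed by a fragment of human RELA (NF-kappa-B p65) covering its activation region, and then by the activation domain of Epstein-Barr virus Rta. Fused together, these domains recruit the transcriptional machinery more strongly than any single one.

Type 3b parts are used for coding sequences in the MTK. By analogy with related toolkits, this position is normally a C-terminal segment joined in frame to an upstream Type 3a part such as a DNA-binding domain, though the record does not spell this out. The part would be combined with promoter, terminator and other modules to build a complete transcription unit, for example a synthetic transcription factor for gene activation in engineered mammalian circuits.
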