Addgene plasmid #123802: MTK3b_021
Purpose: Encodes VPR activation domain as a Type 3b part to be used in the MTK system
Depositing lab: Hana El-Samad. Depositing organization: University of California, San Francisco (UCSF). Publication: A Toolkit for Rapid Modular Construction of Biological Circuits in Mammalian Cells. Fonseca JP, Bonny AR, Kumar GR, Ng AH, Town J, Wu QC, Aslankoohi E, Chen SY, Dods G, Harrigan P, Osimiri LC, Kistler AL, El-Samad H. ACS Synth Biol. 2019 Nov 15;8(11):2593-2606. doi: 10.1021/acssynbio.9b00322. Epub 2019 Nov 5. PubMed 31686495.
Backbone
  Vector backbone: MTK0_027
  Vector type: Mammalian Expression
Growth in bacteria
  Bacterial resistance: Chloramphenicol, 25 μg/mL
  Growth temperature: 37°C
  Growth strain: DH5alpha
  Copy number: Unknown
Gene/Insert
  Gene/Insert name: VPR AD
  Species: Synthetic
  Cloning method: Restriction Enzyme; 5′ cloning site BsmBI (destroyed during cloning); 3′ cloning site BsmBI (destroyed during cloning)
Terms and licenses: Academic/Nonprofit Terms; Industry Terms: Not Available to Industry
Depositor comments: Type 3b parts are used for coding sequences in the MTK. Please visit https://www.biorxiv.org/content/10.1101/506188v2 for BioRxiv preprint
How to cite: MTK3b_021 was a gift from Hana El-Samad (Addgene plasmid # 123802 ; http://n2t.net/addgene:123802 ; RRID:Addgene_123802)
